Addgene plasmid #43807: Active Wnt1-V5
Depositing lab: Xi He. Depositing organization: Boston Children's Hospital. Publication: Disulfide Bond Requirements for Active Wnt Ligands. MacDonald BT, Hien A, Zhang X, Iranloye O, Virshup DM, Waterman ML, He X. J Biol Chem. 2014 May 19. pii: jbc.M114.575027. 10.1074/jbc.M114.575027 PubMed 24841207.
Backbone
  Vector backbone: pcDNA3.2/V5-DEST
  Backbone manufacturer: Invitrogen
  Backbone size w/o insert (bp): 7711
  Vector type: Mammalian Expression
  Selectable markers: Neomycin (select with G418)
Growth in bacteria
  Bacterial resistance: Ampicillin, 100 μg/mL
  Growth temperature: 37°C
  Growth strain: DH5alpha
  Copy number: High Copy
Gene/Insert
  Gene/Insert name: Wnt1
  Species: H. sapiens (human)
  Entrez Gene: WNT1 (a.k.a. BMND16, INT1, OI15)
  Promoter: CMV
  Tag / fusion protein: V5 (C terminal on insert)
  Cloning method: Gateway Cloning
  Sequencing primers: 5′ CMV-F; 3′ TK-pA-R
Terms and licenses: Academic/Nonprofit Terms; Industry Terms: Not Available to Industry
How to cite: Active Wnt1-V5 was a gift from Xi He (Addgene plasmid # 43807 ; http://n2t.net/addgene:43807 ; RRID:Addgene_43807)
