[The description below was written by a language model from this plasmid's Addgene catalogue record, the feature table of its GenBank file and pLannotate feature annotations shown in this document.]
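Description:
Active Wnt1-V5 is a mammalian expression plasmid built on the Invitrogen pcDNA3.2/V5-DEST Gateway destination backbone, carrying the human WNT1 coding sequence. The insert was introduced by Gateway recombination, and an attB1 site is annotated just upstream of the open reading frame. Expression is driven by the human cytomegalovirus immediate-early enhancer and promoter, with a T7 promoter positioned between CMV and the insert. The WNT1 coding sequence is followed closely by a C-terminal V5 epitope tag, which allows detection of the protein with anti-V5 antibodies, and transcripts terminate at the herpes simplex virus thymidine kinase polyadenylation signal.

For propagation in E. coli, the plasmid has a high-copy ColE1/pUC-type origin and an ampicillin resistance gene (β-lactamase) under its own promoter; an f1 origin is also present. A separate cassette with the SV40 enhancer/early promoter, the neomycin phosphotransferase gene and an SV40 poly(A) signal permits G418 selection of stably transfected mammalian cells. Several small annotated fragments (HIV-1 LTR, bGH poly(A), ble, lacI, bom) are most likely short similarity matches or backbone remnants rather than functional elements.

WNT1 is a secreted ligand for Frizzled receptors that activates canonical, β-catenin-dependent signalling. As its name suggests, the construct is meant to produce a tagged yet signalling-competent Wnt1, and the associated publication concerns disulfide bond requirements for active Wnt ligands. The full annotated sequence is 6,582 nt, shorter than the listed empty backbone, as expected when the Gateway cassette is replaced by the insert. The accompanying GenBank record is only an 840 bp partial read, annotating just the V5 tag in reverse orientation.
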