Features (pLannotate 1.2.2; 22 found; start..end, strand, type, name):
     36..80      -  misc_feature   bom (fragment): basis of mobility region from pBR322
    235..614     +  enhancer       CMV enhancer: human cytomegalovirus immediate early enhancer
    615..818     +  promoter       CMV promoter: human cytomegalovirus (CMV) immediate early promoter
    814..847     +  LTR            5' LTR (truncated) (fragment): truncated 5' long terminal repeat (LTR) from HIV-1
    863..881     +  promoter       T7 promoter: promoter for bacteriophage T7 RNA polymerase
    911..935     +  protein_bind   attB1: mutant version of attB; recombination site for the Gateway® BP reaction BP Clonase™
    956..2065    +  CDS            WNT1: WNT1_HUMAN - Also known as INT1. Experimental evidence at protein level: Swiss-Prot protein existence level 1. Ligand for members of the frizzled family of seven transmembrane receptors (Probable). Acts in the canonical Wnt signaling pathway by promoting beta-catenin-dependent transcriptional activation (PubMed:23499309, PubMed:26902720, PubMed:28528193, PubMed:23656646). In some developmental processes, is also a ligand for the coreceptor RYK, thus triggering Wnt signaling (By similarity). Plays an essential role in the development of the embryonic brain and central nervous system (CNS) (By s
   2072..2113    +  CDS            V5 tag: epitope tag from simian virus 5
   2197..2245    +  polyA_signal   HSV TK poly(A) signal: herpes simplex virus thymidine kinase polyadenylation signal (Cole and Stacy, 1985)
   2336..2352    -  polyA_signal   bGH poly(A) signal (fragment): bovine growth hormone polyadenylation signal
   2447..2875    +  rep_origin     f1 ori (sequence partly withheld): f1 bacteriophage origin of replication; arrow indicates direction of (+) strand synthesis
   2889..3218    +  promoter       SV40 promoter: SV40 enhancer and early promoter
   3285..4076    +  CDS            neo: KKA2_KLEPN - Also known as kan, nptII. Experimental evidence at protein level: Swiss-Prot protein existence level 1. Resistance to kanamycin, neomycin, paromomycin, ribostamycin, butirosin and gentamicin B. From Klebsiella pneumoniae.
   4102..4260    +  CDS            ble (fragment): BLE_KLEPN - Experimental evidence at protein level: Swiss-Prot protein existence level 1. Binding protein with a strong affinity to the bleomycin family of antibiotics. Binds to CL990; an antimitotic-antibiotic compound. From Klebsiella pneumoniae.
   4255..4376    +  polyA_signal   SV40 poly(A) signal: SV40 polyadenylation signal
   4449..4465    -  protein_bind   lac operator: The lac repressor binds to the lac operator to inhibit transcription in E. coli. This inhibition can be relieved by adding lactose or isopropyl-β-D-thiogalactopyranoside (IPTG). lac repressor encoded by lacI
   4473..4503    -  promoter       lac promoter: promoter for the E. coli lac operon
   4518..4539    -  protein_bind   CAP binding site: CAP binding activates transcription in the presence of cAMP. E. coli catabolite activator protein
   4552..4644    -  CDS            lacI (fragment): lac repressor; lacI; The lac repressor binds to the lac operator to inhibit transcription in E. coli. This inhibition can be relieved by adding lactose or isopropyl-β-D-thiogalactopyranoside (IPTG).
   4827..5415    -  rep_origin     ori: high-copy-number ColE1/pMB1/pBR322/pUC origin of replication
   5586..6446    -  CDS            AmpR: β-lactamase; bla; confers resistance to ampicillin, carbenicillin, and related antibiotics
   6447..6551    -  promoter       AmpR promoter: bla
>Addgene plasmid #43807 | Active Wnt1-V5 | analyzer sequence | sequence record 59572
GACGGATCGGGAGATCTCCCGATCCCCTATGGTCGACTCTCAGTACAATCTGCTCTGATGCCGCATAGTT
AAGCCAGTATCTGCTCCCTGCTTGTGTGTTGGAGGTCGCTGAGTAGTGCGCGAGCAAAATTTAAGCTACA
ACAAGGCAAGGCTTGACCGACAATTGCATGAAGAATCTGCTTAGGGTTAGGCGTTTTGCGCTGCTTCGCG
ATGTACGGGCCAGATATACGCGTTGACATTGATTATTGACTAGTTATTAATAGTAATCAATTACGGGGTC
ATTAGTTCATAGCCCATATATGGAGTTCCGCGTTACATAACTTACGGTAAATGGCCCGCCTGGCTGACCG
CCCAACGACCCCCGCCCATTGACGTCAATAATGACGTATGTTCCCATAGTAACGCCAATAGGGACTTTCC
ATTGACGTCAATGGGTGGACTATTTACGGTAAACTGCCCACTTGGCAGTACATCAAGTGTATCATATGCC
AAGTACGCCCCCTATTGACGTCAATGACGGTAAATGGCCCGCCTGGCATTATGCCCAGTACATGACCTTA
TGGGACTTTCCTACTTGGCAGTACATCTACGTATTAGTCATCGCTATTACCATGGTGATGCGGTTTTGGC
AGTACATCAATGGGCGTGGATAGCGGTTTGACTCACGGGGATTTCCAAGTCTCCACCCCATTGACGTCAA
TGGGAGTTTGTTTTGGCACCAAAATCAACGGGACTTTCCAAAATGTCGTAACAACTCCGCCCCATTGACG
CAAATGGGCGGTAGGCGTGTACGGTGGGAGGTCTATATAAGCAGAGCTCTCTGGCTAACTAGAGAACCCA
CTGCTTACTGGCTTATCGAAATTAATACGACTCACTATAGGGAGACCCAAGCTGGCTAGTTAAGCTATCA
ACAAGTTTGTACAAAAAAGCAGGCTCCGCGGCCGCCCCCTTCACCATGGGGCTCTGGGCGCTGTTGCCTG
GCTGGGTTTCTGCTACGCTGCTGCTGGCGCTGGCCGCTCTGCCCGCAGCCCTGGCTGCCAACAGCAGTGG
CCGATGGTGGGGTATTGTGAACGTAGCCTCCTCCACGAACCTGCTTACAGACTCCAAGAGTCTGCAACTG
GTACTCGAGCCCAGTCTGCAGCTGTTGAGCCGCAAACAGCGGCGTCTGATACGCCAAAATCCGGGGATCC
TGCACAGCGTGAGTGGGGGGCTGCAGAGTGCCGTGCGCGAGTGCAAGTGGCAGTTCCGGAATCGCCGCTG
GAACTGTCCCACTGCTCCAGGGCCCCACCTCTTCGGCAAGATCGTCAACCGAGGCTGTCGAGAAACGGCG
TTTATCTTCGCTATCACCTCCGCCGGGGTCACCCATTCGGTGGCGCGCTCCTGCTCAGAAGGTTCCATCG
AATCCTGCACGTGTGACTACCGGCGGCGCGGCCCCGGGGGCCCCGACTGGCACTGGGGGGGCTGCAGCGA
CAACATTGACTTCGGCCGCCTCTTCGGCCGGGAGTTCGTGGACTCCGGGGAGAAGGGGCGGGACCTGCGC
TTCCTCATGAACCTTCACAACAACGAGGCAGGCCGTACGACCGTATTCTCCGAGATGCGCCAGGAGTGCA
AGTGCCACGGGATGTCCGGCTCATGCACGGTGCGCACGTGCTGGATGCGGCTGCCCACGCTGCGCGCCGT
GGGCGATGTGCTGCGCGACCGCTTCGACGGCGCCTCGCGCGTCCTGTACGGCAACCGCGGCAGCAACCGC
GCTTCGCGGGCGGAGCTGCTGCGCCTGGAGCCGGAAGACCCGGCCCACAAACCGCCCTCCCCCCACGACC
TCGTCTACTTCGAGAAATCGCCCAACTTCTGCACGTACAGCGGACGCCTGGGCACAGCAGGCACGGCAGG
GCGCGCCTGTAACAGCTCGTCGCCCGCGCTGGACGGCTGCGAGCTGCTCTGCTGCGGCAGGGGCCACCGC
ACGCGCACGCAGCGCGTCACCGAGCGCTGCAACTGCACCTTCCACTGGTGCTGCCACGTCAGCTGCCGCA
ACTGCACGCACACGCGCGTACTGCACGAGTGTCTGGGCGGAGGTAAGCCTATCCCTAACCCTCTCCTCGG
TCTCGATTCTACGCGTACCGGTTAGTAATGAGTTTAAACGGGGGAGGCTAACTGAAACACGGAAGGAGAC
AATACCGGAAGGAACCCGCGCTATGACGGCAATAAAAAGACAGAATAAAACGCACGGGTGTTGGGTCGTT
TGTTCATAAACGCGGGGTTCGGTCCCAGGGCTGGCACTCTGTCGATACCCCACCGAGACCCCATTGGGGC
CAATACGCCCGCGTTTCTTCCTTTTCCCCACCCCACCCCCCAAGTTCGGGTGAAGGCCCAGGGCTCGCAG
CCAACGTCGGGGCGGCAGGCCCTGCCATAGCAGATCTGCGCAGCTGGGGCTCTAGGGGGTATCCCC
[124 nt withheld, positions 2447-2570]
C
[32 nt withheld, positions 2572-2603]
CA
[57 nt withheld, positions 2606-2662]
A
[49 nt withheld, positions 2664-2712]
CCTTTGACGTTGGAGTCCACGTTCTTT
[37 nt withheld, positions 2740-2776]
ACCCTATCTCGGTCTATTCTTTTGATTTATAAGGGATTTTGGGGATTTCGGCCTATTGGTTAAAAAATGA
GCTGATTTAACAAAAATTTAACGCGAATTAATTCTGTGGAATGTGTGTCAGTTAGGGTGTGGAAAGTCCC
CAGGCTCCCCAGCAGGCAGAAGTATGCAAAGCATGCATCTCAATTAGTCAGCAACCAGGTGTGGAAAGTC
CCCAGGCTCCCCAGCAGGCAGAAGTATGCAAAGCATGCATCTCAATTAGTCAGCAACCATAGTCCCGCCC
CTAACTCCGCCCATCCCGCCCCTAACTCCGCCCAGTTCCGCCCATTCTCCGCCCCATGGCTGACTAATTT
TTTTTATTTATGCAGAGGCCGAGGCCGCCTCTGCCTCTGAGCTATTCCAGAAGTAGTGAGGAGGCTTTTT
TGGAGGCCTAGGCTTTTGCAAAAAGCTCCCGGGAGCTTGTATATCCATTTTCGGATCTGATCAAGAGACA
GGATGAGGATCGTTTCGCATGATTGAACAAGATGGATTGCACGCAGGTTCTCCGGCCGCTTGGGTGGAGA
GGCTATTCGGCTATGACTGGGCACAACAGACAATCGGCTGCTCTGATGCCGCCGTGTTCCGGCTGTCAGC
GCAGGGGCGCCCGGTTCTTTTTGTCAAGACCGACCTGTCCGGTGCCCTGAATGAACTGCAGGACGAGGCA
GCGCGGCTATCGTGGCTGGCCACGACGGGCGTTCCTTGCGCAGCTGTGCTCGACGTTGTCACTGAAGCGG
GAAGGGACTGGCTGCTATTGGGCGAAGTGCCGGGGCAGGATCTCCTGTCATCTCACCTTGCTCCTGCCGA
GAAAGTATCCATCATGGCTGATGCAATGCGGCGGCTGCATACGCTTGATCCGGCTACCTGCCCATTCGAC
CACCAAGCGAAACATCGCATCGAGCGAGCACGTACTCGGATGGAAGCCGGTCTTGTCGATCAGGATGATC
TGGACGAAGAGCATCAGGGGCTCGCGCCAGCCGAACTGTTCGCCAGGCTCAAGGCGCGCATGCCCGACGG
CGAGGATCTCGTCGTGACCCATGGCGATGCCTGCTTGCCGAATATCATGGTGGAAAATGGCCGCTTTTCT
GGATTCATCGACTGTGGCCGGCTGGGTGTGGCGGACCGCTATCAGGACATAGCGTTGGCTACCCGTGATA
TTGCTGAAGAGCTTGGCGGCGAATGGGCTGACCGCTTCCTCGTGCTTTACGGTATCGCCGCTCCCGATTC
GCAGCGCATCGCCTTCTATCGCCTTCTTGACGAGTTCTTCTGAGCGGGACTCTGGGGTTCGCGAAATGAC
CGACCAAGCGACGCCCAACCTGCCATCACGAGATTTCGATTCCACCGCCGCCTTCTATGAAAGGTTGGGC
TTCGGAATCGTTTTCCGGGACGCCGGCTGGATGATCCTCCAGCGCGGGGATCTCATGCTGGAGTTCTTCG
CCCACCCCAACTTGTTTATTGCAGCTTATAATGGTTACAAATAAAGCAATAGCATCACAAATTTCACAAA
TAAAGCATTTTTTTCACTGCATTCTAGTTGTGGTTTGTCCAAACTCATCAATGTATCTTATCATGTCTGT
ATACCGTCGACCTCTAGCTAGAGCTTGGCGTAATCATGGTCATAGCTGTTTCCTGTGTGAAATTGTTATC
CGCTCACAATTCCACACAACATACGAGCCGGAAGCATAAAGTGTAAAGCCTGGGGTGCCTAATGAGTGAG
CTAACTCACATTAATTGCGTTGCGCTCACTGCCCGCTTTCCAGTCGGGAAACCTGTCGTGCCAGCTGCAT
TAATGAATCGGCCAACGCGCGGGGAGAGGCGGTTTGCGTATTGGGCGCTCTTCCGCTTCCTCGCTCACTG
ACTCGCTGCGCTCGGTCGTTCGGCTGCGGCGAGCGGTATCAGCTCACTCAAAGGCGGTAATACGGTTATC
CACAGAATCAGGGGATAACGCAGGAAAGAACATGTGAGCAAAAGGCCAGCAAAAGGCCAGGAACCGTAAA
AAGGCCGCGTTGCTGGCGTTTTTCCATAGGCTCCGCCCCCCTGACGAGCATCACAAAAATCGACGCTCAA
GTCAGAGGTGGCGAAACCCGACAGGACTATAAAGATACCAGGCGTTTCCCCCTGGAAGCTCCCTCGTGCG
CTCTCCTGTTCCGACCCTGCCGCTTACCGGATACCTGTCCGCCTTTCTCCCTTCGGGAAGCGTGGCGCTT
TCTCAATGCTCACGCTGTAGGTATCTCAGTTCGGTGTAGGTCGTTCGCTCCAAGCTGGGCTGTGTGCACG
AACCCCCCGTTCAGCCCGACCGCTGCGCCTTATCCGGTAACTATCGTCTTGAGTCCAACCCGGTAAGACA
CGACTTATCGCCACTGGCAGCAGCCACTGGTAACAGGATTAGCAGAGCGAGGTATGTAGGCGGTGCTACA
GAGTTCTTGAAGTGGTGGCCTAACTACGGCTACACTAGAAGGACAGTATTTGGTATCTGCGCTCTGCTGA
AGCCAGTTACCTTCGGAAAAAGAGTTGGTAGCTCTTGATCCGGCAAACAAACCACCGCTGGTAGCGGTGG
TTTTTTTGTTTGCAAGCAGCAGATTACGCGCAGAAAAAAAGGATCTCAAGAAGATCCTTTGATCTTTTCT
ACGGGGTCTGACGCTCAGTGGAACGAAAACTCACGTTAAGGGATTTTGGTCATGAGATTATCAAAAAGGA
TCTTCACCTAGATCCTTTTAAATTAAAAATGAAGTTTTAAATCAATCTAAAGTATATATGAGTAAACTTG
GTCTGACAGTTACCAATGCTTAATCAGTGAGGCACCTATCTCAGCGATCTGTCTATTTCGTTCATCCATA
GTTGCCTGACTCCCCGTCGTGTAGATAACTACGATACGGGAGGGCTTACCATCTGGCCCCAGTGCTGCAA
TGATACCGCGAGACCCACGCTCACCGGCTCCAGATTTATCAGCAATAAACCAGCCAGCCGGAAGGGCCGA
GCGCAGAAGTGGTCCTGCAACTTTATCCGCCTCCATCCAGTCTATTAATTGTTGCCGGGAAGCTAGAGTA
AGTAGTTCGCCAGTTAATAGTTTGCGCAACGTTGTTGCCATTGCTACAGGCATCGTGGTGTCACGCTCGT
CGTTTGGTATGGCTTCATTCAGCTCCGGTTCCCAACGATCAAGGCGAGTTACATGATCCCCCATGTTGTG
CAAAAAAGCGGTTAGCTCCTTCGGTCCTCCGATCGTTGTCAGAAGTAAGTTGGCCGCAGTGTTATCACTC
ATGGTTATGGCAGCACTGCATAATTCTCTTACTGTCATGCCATCCGTAAGATGCTTTTCTGTGACTGGTG
AGTACTCAACCAAGTCATTCTGAGAATAGTGTATGCGGCGACCGAGTTGCTCTTGCCCGGCGTCAATACG
GGATAATACCGCGCCACATAGCAGAACTTTAAAAGTGCTCATCATTGGAAAACGTTCTTCGGGGCGAAAA
CTCTCAAGGATCTTACCGCTGTTGAGATCCAGTTCGATGTAACCCACTCGTGCACCCAACTGATCTTCAG
CATCTTTTACTTTCACCAGCGTTTCTGGGTGAGCAAAAACAGGAAGGCAAAATGCCGCAAAAAAGGGAAT
AAGGGCGACACGGAAATGTTGAATACTCATACTCTTCCTTTTTCAATATTATTGAAGCATTTATCAGGGT
TATTGTCTCATGAGCGGATACATATTTGAATGTATTTAGAAAAATAAACAAATAGGGGTTCCGCGCACAT
TTCCCCGAAAAGTGCCACCTGACGTC
