LOCUS       Exported 840 bp ds-DNA linear SYN 25-MAY-2021
DEFINITION  synthetic linear DNA
ACCESSION   .
VERSION     .
KEYWORDS    Active Wnt1-V5
SOURCE      synthetic DNA construct
  ORGANISM  synthetic DNA construct
REFERENCE   1 (bases 1 to 840)
  AUTHORS   MacDonald BT, Hien A, Zhang X, Iranloye O, Virshup DM, Waterman ML,
            He X
  TITLE     Disulfide Bond Requirements for Active Wnt Ligands.
  JOURNAL   J Biol Chem. 2014 May 19. pii: jbc.M114.575027.
  PUBMED    24841207
REFERENCE   2 (bases 1 to 840)
  AUTHORS   .
  TITLE     Direct Submission
  JOURNAL   Exported May 25, 2021 from SnapGene Server 1.1.58
            http://www.snapgene.com
FEATURES             Location/Qualifiers
     source          1..840
                     /organism="synthetic DNA construct"
                     /mol_type="other DNA"
     CDS             complement(17..58)
                     /codon_start=1
                     /product="epitope tag from simian virus 5"
                     /label=V5 tag
                     /translation="GKPIPNPLLGLDST"
ORIGIN
        1 attactaacc ggtacgcgta gaatcgagac cgaggagagg gttagggata ggcttacctc
       61 cgcccagaca ctcgtgcagt acgcgcgtgt gcgtgcagtt gcggcagctg acgtggcagc
      121 accagtggaa ggtgcagttg cagcgctcgg tgacgcgctg cgtgcgcgtg cggtggcccc
      181 tgccgcagca gagcagctcg cagccgtcca gcgcgggcga cgagctgtta caggcgcgcc
      241 ctgccgtgcc tgctgtgccc aggcgtccgc tgtacgtgca gaagttgggc gatttctcga
      301 agtagacgag gtcgtggggg gagggcggtt tgtgggccgg gtcttccggc tccaggcgca
      361 gcagctccgc ccgcgaagcg cggttgctgc cgcggttgcc gtacaggacg cgcgaggcgc
      421 cgtcgaagcg gtcgcgcagc acatcgccca cggcgcgcag cgtgggcagc cgcatccagc
      481 acgtgcgcac cgtgcatgag ccggacatcc cgtggcactt gcactcctgg cgcatctcgg
      541 agaatacggt cgtacggcct gcctcgttgt tgtgaaggtt catgaggaag cgcaggtccc
      601 gccccttctc cccggagtcc acgaactccc ggccgaagag gcggccgaag tcaatgttgt
      661 cgctgcagcc cccccagtgc cagtcggggc ccccggggcc gcgccgccgg tagtcacacg
      721 tgcaggattc gatggaacct tctgagcagg agcgcgccac cgaatgggtg accccggcgg
      781 aggtgatagc gaagataaac gccgtttctc gacagcctcg gttgacgatc ttgccgaaga
//
