LOCUS       Exported 6582 bp ds-DNA circular SYN 14-APR-2022
DEFINITION  synthetic circular DNA
ACCESSION   .
VERSION     .
KEYWORDS    Active Wnt1-V5
SOURCE      synthetic DNA construct
  ORGANISM  synthetic DNA construct
REFERENCE   1 (bases 1 to 6582)
  AUTHORS   MacDonald BT, Hien A, Zhang X, Iranloye O, Virshup DM, Waterman ML,
            He X
  TITLE     Disulfide Bond Requirements for Active Wnt Ligands.
  JOURNAL   J Biol Chem. 2014 May 19. pii: jbc.M114.575027.
  PUBMED    24841207
REFERENCE   2 (bases 1 to 6582)
  AUTHORS   .
  TITLE     Direct Submission
  JOURNAL   Exported Apr 14, 2022 from SnapGene Server 1.1.58
            http://www.snapgene.com
FEATURES             Location/Qualifiers
     source          1..6582
                     /organism="synthetic DNA construct"
                     /mol_type="other DNA"
     primer_bind     complement(44..63)
                     /label=pRS-marker
                     /note="pRS vectors, use to sequence yeast selectable
                     marker"
     enhancer        235..614
                     /label=CMV enhancer
                     /note="human cytomegalovirus immediate early enhancer"
     promoter        615..818
                     /label=CMV promoter
                     /note="human cytomegalovirus (CMV) immediate early
                     promoter"
     primer_bind     769..789
                     /label=CMV-F
                     /note="Human CMV immediate early promoter, forward primer"
     primer_bind     863..882
                     /label=T7
                     /note="T7 promoter, forward primer"
     promoter        863..881
                     /label=T7 promoter
                     /note="promoter for bacteriophage T7 RNA polymerase"
     protein_bind    911..935
                     /gene="mutant version of attB"
                     /label=attB1
                     /bound_moiety="BP Clonase(TM)"
                     /note="recombination site for the Gateway(R) BP reaction"
     CDS             2072..2113
                     /codon_start=1
                     /product="epitope tag from simian virus 5"
                     /label=V5 tag
                     /translation="GKPIPNPLLGLDST"
     primer_bind     complement(2153..2172)
                     /label=TK-pA-R
                     /note="Thymidine kinase polyA, reverse primer"
     polyA_signal    2197..2245
                     /label=HSV TK poly(A) signal
                     /note="herpes simplex virus thymidine kinase
                     polyadenylation signal (Cole and Stacy, 1985)"
     rep_origin      2447..2875
                     /direction=RIGHT
                     /label=f1 ori
                     /note="f1 bacteriophage origin of replication; arrow
                     indicates direction of (+) strand synthesis"
     primer_bind     complement(2534..2553)
                     /label=F1ori-R
                     /note="F1 origin, reverse primer"
     primer_bind     2744..2765
                     /label=F1ori-F
                     /note="F1 origin, forward primer"
     primer_bind     complement(2884..2904)
                     /label=pBABE 3'
                     /note="SV40 enhancer, reverse primer for pBABE vectors"
     promoter        2889..3218
                     /label=SV40 promoter
                     /note="SV40 enhancer and early promoter"
     rep_origin      3069..3204
                     /label=SV40 ori
                     /note="SV40 origin of replication"
     primer_bind     3131..3150
                     /label=SV40pro-F
                     /note="SV40 promoter/origin, forward primer"
     CDS             3285..4079
                     /codon_start=1
                     /gene="aph(3')-II (or nptII)"
                     /product="aminoglycoside phosphotransferase from Tn5"
                     /label=NeoR/KanR
                     /note="confers resistance to neomycin, kanamycin, and G418
                     (Geneticin(R))"
                     /translation="MIEQDGLHAGSPAAWVERLFGYDWAQQTIGCSDAAVFRLSAQGRP
                     VLFVKTDLSGALNELQDEAARLSWLATTGVPCAAVLDVVTEAGRDWLLLGEVPGQDLLS
                     SHLAPAEKVSIMADAMRRLHTLDPATCPFDHQAKHRIERARTRMEAGLVDQDDLDEEHQ
                     GLAPAELFARLKARMPDGEDLVVTHGDACLPNIMVENGRFSGFIDCGRLGVADRYQDIA
                     LATRDIAEELGGEWADRFLVLYGIAAPDSQRIAFYRLLDEFF"
     primer_bind     complement(3339..3358)
                     /label=Neo-R
                     /note="Neomycin resistance gene, reverse primer"
     primer_bind     3949..3968
                     /label=Neo-F
                     /note="Neomycin resistance gene, forward primer"
     polyA_signal    4255..4376
                     /label=SV40 poly(A) signal
                     /note="SV40 polyadenylation signal"
     primer_bind     complement(4292..4311)
                     /label=SV40pA-R
                     /note="SV40 polyA, reverse primer"
     primer_bind     4346..4365
                     /label=EBV-rev
                     /note="SV40 polyA terminator, reverse primer"
     primer_bind     complement(4425..4441)
                     /label=M13 rev
                     /note="common sequencing primer, one of multiple similar
                     variants"
     primer_bind     complement(4425..4441)
                     /label=M13 Reverse
                     /note="In lacZ gene. Also called M13-rev"
     primer_bind     complement(4438..4460)
                     /label=M13/pUC Reverse
                     /note="In lacZ gene"
     protein_bind    4449..4465
                     /label=lac operator
                     /bound_moiety="lac repressor encoded by lacI"
                     /note="The lac repressor binds to the lac operator to
                     inhibit transcription in E. coli. This inhibition can be
                     relieved by adding lactose or
                     isopropyl-beta-D-thiogalactopyranoside (IPTG)."
     promoter        complement(4473..4503)
                     /label=lac promoter
                     /note="promoter for the E. coli lac operon"
     protein_bind    4518..4539
                     /label=CAP binding site
                     /bound_moiety="E. coli catabolite activator protein"
                     /note="CAP binding activates transcription in the presence
                     of cAMP."
     primer_bind     complement(4656..4673)
                     /label=L4440
                     /note="L4440 vector, forward primer"
     rep_origin      complement(4827..5415)
                     /direction=LEFT
                     /label=ori
                     /note="high-copy-number ColE1/pMB1/pBR322/pUC origin of
                     replication"
     primer_bind     complement(4907..4926)
                     /label=pBR322ori-F
                     /note="pBR322 origin, forward primer"
     CDS             complement(5586..6446)
                     /codon_start=1
                     /gene="bla"
                     /product="beta-lactamase"
                     /label=AmpR
                     /note="confers resistance to ampicillin, carbenicillin, and
                     related antibiotics"
                     /translation="MSIQHFRVALIPFFATFCLPVFAHPETLVKVKDAEDQLGARVGYI
                     ELDLNSGKILESFRPEERFPMMSTFKVLLCGAVLSRIDAGQEQLGRRIHYSQNDLVEYS
                     PVTEKHLTDGMTVRELCSAAITMSDNTAANLLLTTIGGPKELTAFLHNMGDHVTRLDRW
                     EPELNEAIPNDERDTTMPVAMATTLRKLLTGELLTLASRQQLIDWMEADKVAGPLLRSA
                     LPAGWFIADKSGAGERGSRGIIAALGPDGKPSRIVVIYTTGSQATMDERNRQIAEIGAS
                     LIKHW"
     primer_bind     6209..6228
                     /label=Amp-R
                     /note="Ampicillin resistance gene, reverse primer"
     promoter        complement(6447..6551)
                     /gene="bla"
                     /label=AmpR promoter
ORIGIN
        1 gacggatcgg gagatctccc gatcccctat ggtgcactct cagtacaatc tgctctgatg
       61 ccgcatagtt aagccagtat ctgctccctg cttgtgtgtt ggaggtcgct gagtagtgcg
      121 cgagcaaaat ttaagctaca acaaggcaag gcttgaccga caattgcatg aagaatctgc
      181 ttagggttag gcgttttgcg ctgcttcgcg atgtacgggc cagatatacg cgttgacatt
      241 gattattgac tagttattaa tagtaatcaa ttacggggtc attagttcat agcccatata
      301 tggagttccg cgttacataa cttacggtaa atggcccgcc tggctgaccg cccaacgacc
      361 cccgcccatt gacgtcaata atgacgtatg ttcccatagt aacgccaata gggactttcc
      421 attgacgtca atgggtggag tatttacggt aaactgccca cttggcagta catcaagtgt
      481 atcatatgcc aagtacgccc cctattgacg tcaatgacgg taaatggccc gcctggcatt
      541 atgcccagta catgacctta tgggactttc ctacttggca gtacatctac gtattagtca
      601 tcgctattac catggtgatg cggttttggc agtacatcaa tgggcgtgga tagcggtttg
      661 actcacgggg atttccaagt ctccacccca ttgacgtcaa tgggagtttg ttttggcacc
      721 aaaatcaacg ggactttcca aaatgtcgta acaactccga cccattgacg caaatgggcg
      781 gtaggcgtgt acggtgggag gtctatataa gcagagctct ctggctaact agagaaccca
      841 ctgcttactg gcttatcgaa attaatacga ctcactatag ggagacccaa gctggctagt
      901 taagctatca acaagtttgt acaaaaaagc aggctccgcg gccgccccct tcaccatggg
      961 gctctgggcg ctgttgcctg gctgggtttc tgctacgctg ctgctggcgc tggccgctct
     1021 gcccgcagcc ctggctgcca acagcagtgg ccgatggtgg ggtattgtga acgtagcctc
     1081 ctccacgaac ctgcttacag actccaagag tctgcaactg gtactcgagc ccagtctgca
     1141 gctgttgagc cgcaaacagc ggcgtctgat acgccaaaat ccggggatcc tgcacagcgt
     1201 gagtgggggg ctgcagagtg ccgtgcgcga gtgcaagtgg cagttccgga atcgccgctg
     1261 gaactgtccc actgctccag ggccccacct cttcggcaag atcgtcaacc gaggctgtcg
     1321 agaaacggcg tttatcttcg ctatcacctc cgccggggtc acccattcgg tggcgcgctc
     1381 ctgctcagaa ggttccatcg aatcctgcac gtgtgactac cggcggcgcg gccccggggg
     1441 ccccgactgg cactgggggg gctgcagcga caacattgac ttcggccgcc tcttcggccg
     1501 ggagttcgtg gactccgggg agaaggggcg ggacctgcgc ttcctcatga accttcacaa
     1561 caacgaggca ggccgtacga ccgtattctc cgagatgcgc caggagtgca agtgccacgg
     1621 gatgtccggc tcatgcacgg tgcgcacgtg ctggatgcgg ctgcccacgc tgcgcgccgt
     1681 gggcgatgtg ctgcgcgacc gcttcgacgg cgcctcgcgc gtcctgtacg gcaaccgcgg
     1741 cagcaaccgc gcttcgcggg cggagctgct gcgcctggag ccggaagacc cggcccacaa
     1801 accgccctcc ccccacgacc tcgtctactt cgagaaatcg cccaacttct gcacgtacag
     1861 cggacgcctg ggcacagcag gcacggcagg gcgcgcctgt aacagctcgt cgcccgcgct
     1921 ggacggctgc gagctgctct gctgcggcag gggccaccgc acgcgcacgc agcgcgtcac
     1981 cgagcgctgc aactgcacct tccactggtg ctgccacgtc agctgccgca actgcacgca
     2041 cacgcgcgta ctgcacgagt gtctgggcgg aggtaagcct atccctaacc ctctcctcgg
     2101 tctcgattct acgcgtaccg gttagtaatg agtttaaacg ggggaggcta actgaaacac
     2161 ggaaggagac aataccggaa ggaacccgcg ctatgacggc aataaaaaga cagaataaaa
     2221 cgcacgggtg ttgggtcgtt tgttcataaa cgcggggttc ggtcccaggg ctggcactct
     2281 gtcgataccc caccgagacc ccattggggc caatacgccc gcgtttcttc cttttcccca
     2341 ccccaccccc caagttcggg tgaaggccca gggctcgcag ccaacgtcgg ggcggcaggc
     2401 cctgccatag cagatctgcg cagctggggc tctagggggt atccccnnnn nnnnnnnnnn
     2461 nnnnnnnnnn nnnnnnnnnn nnnnnnnnnn nnnnnnnnnn nnnnnnnnnn nnnnnnnnnn
     2521 nnnnnnnnnn nnnnnnnnnn nnnnnnnnnn nnnnnnnnnn nnnnnnnnnn cnnnnnnnnn
     2581 nnnnnnnnnn nnnnnnnnnn nnnnnnnnnn nnnnnnnnnn nnnnnnnnnn nnnnnnnnnn
     2641 nnnnnnnnnn nnnnnnnnnn nnannnnnnn nnnnnnnnnn nnnnnnnnnn nnnnnnnnnn
     2701 nnnnnnnnnn nncctttgac gttggagtcc acgttcttta atagtggact cttgttccaa
     2761 actggaacaa cactcaaccc tatctcggtc tattcttttg atttataagg gattttgccg
     2821 atttcggcct attggttaaa aaatgagctg atttaacaaa aatttaacgc gaattaattc
     2881 tgtggaatgt gtgtcagtta gggtgtggaa agtccccagg ctccccagca ggcagaagta
     2941 tgcaaagcat gcatctcaat tagtcagcaa ccaggtgtgg aaagtcccca ggctccccag
     3001 caggcagaag tatgcaaagc atgcatctca attagtcagc aaccatagtc ccgcccctaa
     3061 ctccgcccat cccgccccta actccgccca gttccgccca ttctccgccc catggctgac
     3121 taattttttt tatttatgca gaggccgagg ccgcctctgc ctctgagcta ttccagaagt
     3181 agtgaggagg cttttttgga ggcctaggct tttgcaaaaa gctcccggga gcttgtatat
     3241 ccattttcgg atctgatcaa gagacaggat gaggatcgtt tcgcatgatt gaacaagatg
     3301 gattgcacgc aggttctccg gccgcttggg tggagaggct attcggctat gactgggcac
     3361 aacagacaat cggctgctct gatgccgccg tgttccggct gtcagcgcag gggcgcccgg
     3421 ttctttttgt caagaccgac ctgtccggtg ccctgaatga actgcaggac gaggcagcgc
     3481 ggctatcgtg gctggccacg acgggcgttc cttgcgcagc tgtgctcgac gttgtcactg
     3541 aagcgggaag ggactggctg ctattgggcg aagtgccggg gcaggatctc ctgtcatctc
     3601 accttgctcc tgccgagaaa gtatccatca tggctgatgc aatgcggcgg ctgcatacgc
     3661 ttgatccggc tacctgccca ttcgaccacc aagcgaaaca tcgcatcgag cgagcacgta
     3721 ctcggatgga agccggtctt gtcgatcagg atgatctgga cgaagagcat caggggctcg
     3781 cgccagccga actgttcgcc aggctcaagg cgcgcatgcc cgacggcgag gatctcgtcg
     3841 tgacccatgg cgatgcctgc ttgccgaata tcatggtgga aaatggccgc ttttctggat
     3901 tcatcgactg tggccggctg ggtgtggcgg accgctatca ggacatagcg ttggctaccc
     3961 gtgatattgc tgaagagctt ggcggcgaat gggctgaccg cttcctcgtg ctttacggta
     4021 tcgccgctcc cgattcgcag cgcatcgcct tctatcgcct tcttgacgag ttcttctgag
     4081 cgggactctg gggttcgcga aatgaccgac caagcgacgc ccaacctgcc atcacgagat
     4141 ttcgattcca ccgccgcctt ctatgaaagg ttgggcttcg gaatcgtttt ccgggacgcc
     4201 ggctggatga tcctccagcg cggggatctc atgctggagt tcttcgccca ccccaacttg
     4261 tttattgcag cttataatgg ttacaaataa agcaatagca tcacaaattt cacaaataaa
     4321 gcattttttt cactgcattc tagttgtggt ttgtccaaac tcatcaatgt atcttatcat
     4381 gtctgtatac cgtcgacctc tagctagagc ttggcgtaat catggtcata gctgtttcct
     4441 gtgtgaaatt gttatccgct cacaattcca cacaacatac gagccggaag cataaagtgt
     4501 aaagcctggg gtgcctaatg agtgagctaa ctcacattaa ttgcgttgcg ctcactgccc
     4561 gctttccagt cgggaaacct gtcgtgccag ctgcattaat gaatcggcca acgcgcgggg
     4621 agaggcggtt tgcgtattgg gcgctcttcc gcttcctcgc tcactgactc gctgcgctcg
     4681 gtcgttcggc tgcggcgagc ggtatcagct cactcaaagg cggtaatacg gttatccaca
     4741 gaatcagggg ataacgcagg aaagaacatg tgagcaaaag gccagcaaaa ggccaggaac
     4801 cgtaaaaagg ccgcgttgct ggcgtttttc cataggctcc gcccccctga cgagcatcac
     4861 aaaaatcgac gctcaagtca gaggtggcga aacccgacag gactataaag ataccaggcg
     4921 tttccccctg gaagctccct cgtgcgctct cctgttccga ccctgccgct taccggatac
     4981 ctgtccgcct ttctcccttc gggaagcgtg gcgctttctc atagctcacg ctgtaggtat
     5041 ctcagttcgg tgtaggtcgt tcgctccaag ctgggctgtg tgcacgaacc ccccgttcag
     5101 cccgaccgct gcgccttatc cggtaactat cgtcttgagt ccaacccggt aagacacgac
     5161 ttatcgccac tggcagcagc cactggtaac aggattagca gagcgaggta tgtaggcggt
     5221 gctacagagt tcttgaagtg gtggcctaac tacggctaca ctagaagaac agtatttggt
     5281 atctgcgctc tgctgaagcc agttaccttc ggaaaaagag ttggtagctc ttgatccggc
     5341 aaacaaacca ccgctggtag cggtggtttt tttgtttgca agcagcagat tacgcgcaga
     5401 aaaaaaggat ctcaagaaga tcctttgatc ttttctacgg ggtctgacgc tcagtggaac
     5461 gaaaactcac gttaagggat tttggtcatg agattatcaa aaaggatctt cacctagatc
     5521 cttttaaatt aaaaatgaag ttttaaatca atctaaagta tatatgagta aacttggtct
     5581 gacagttacc aatgcttaat cagtgaggca cctatctcag cgatctgtct atttcgttca
     5641 tccatagttg cctgactccc cgtcgtgtag ataactacga tacgggaggg cttaccatct
     5701 ggccccagtg ctgcaatgat accgcgagac ccacgctcac cggctccaga tttatcagca
     5761 ataaaccagc cagccggaag ggccgagcgc agaagtggtc ctgcaacttt atccgcctcc
     5821 atccagtcta ttaattgttg ccgggaagct agagtaagta gttcgccagt taatagtttg
     5881 cgcaacgttg ttgccattgc tacaggcatc gtggtgtcac gctcgtcgtt tggtatggct
     5941 tcattcagct ccggttccca acgatcaagg cgagttacat gatcccccat gttgtgcaaa
     6001 aaagcggtta gctccttcgg tcctccgatc gttgtcagaa gtaagttggc cgcagtgtta
     6061 tcactcatgg ttatggcagc actgcataat tctcttactg tcatgccatc cgtaagatgc
     6121 ttttctgtga ctggtgagta ctcaaccaag tcattctgag aatagtgtat gcggcgaccg
     6181 agttgctctt gcccggcgtc aatacgggat aataccgcgc cacatagcag aactttaaaa
     6241 gtgctcatca ttggaaaacg ttcttcgggg cgaaaactct caaggatctt accgctgttg
     6301 agatccagtt cgatgtaacc cactcgtgca cccaactgat cttcagcatc ttttactttc
     6361 accagcgttt ctgggtgagc aaaaacagga aggcaaaatg tcgcaaaaaa gggaataagg
     6421 gcgacacgga aatgttgaat actcatactc ttcctttttc aatattattg aagcatttat
     6481 cagggttatt gtctcatgag cggatacata tttgaatgta tttagaaaaa taaacaaata
     6541 ggggttccgc gcacatttcc ccgaaaagtg ccacctgacg tc
//
